>Addgene plasmid #59320 | pCAG-HA-NLGN4 WT | depositor full sequence | sequence record 107091 | pCAG-HA-NLGN4 WT sequence 7265 bps
ACTAGTTATTAATAGTAATCAATTACGGGGTCATTAGTTCATAGCCCATATATGGAGTTCCGCGTTACAT
AACTTACGGTAAATGGCCCGCCTGGCTGACCGCCCAACGACCCCCGCCCATTGACGTCAATAATGACGTA
TGTTCCCATAGTAACGCCAATAGGGACTTTCCATTGACGTCAATGGGTGGAGTATTTACGGTAAACTGCC
CACTTGGCAGTACATCAAGTGTATCATATGCCAAGTACGCCCCCTATTGACGTCAATGACGGTAAATGGC
CCGCCTGGCATTATGCCCAGTACATGACCTTATGGGACTTTCCTACTTGGCAGTACATCTACGTATTAGT
CATCGCTATTACCATGGTCGAGGTGAGCCCCACGTTCTGCTTCACTCTCCCCATCTCCCCCCCCTCCCCA
CCCCCAATTTTGTATTTATTTATTTTTTAATTATTTTGTGCAGCGATGGGGGCGGGGGGGGGGGGGGGGC
GCGCGCCAGGCGGGGCGGGGCGGGGCGAGGGGCGGGGCGGGGCGAGGCGGAGAGGTGCGGCGGCAGCCAA
TCAGAGCGGCGCGCTCCGAAAGTTTCCTTTTATGGCGAGGCGGCGGCGGCGGCGGCCCTATAAAAAGCGA
AGCGCGCGGCGGGCGGGGAGTCGCTGCGACGCTGCCTTCGCCCCGTGCCCCGCTCCGCCGCCGCCTCGCG
CCGCCCGCCCCGGCTCTGACTGACCGCGTTACTCCCACAGGTGAGCGGGCGGGACGGCCCTTCTCCTCCG
GGCTGTAATTAGCGCTTGGTTTAATGACGGCTTGTTTCTTTTCTGTGGCTGCGTGAAAGCCTTGAGGGGC
TCCGGGAGGGCCCTTTGTGCGGGGGGAGCGGCTCGGGGGGTGCGTGCGTGTGTGTGTGCGTGGGGAGCGC
CGCGTGCGGCTCCGCGCTGCCCGGCGGCTGTGAGCGCTGCGGGCGCGGCGCGGGGCTTTGTGCGCTCCGC
AGTGTGCGCGAGGGGAGCGCGGCCGGGGGCGGTGCCCCGCGGTGCGGGGGGGGCTGCGAGGGGAACAAAG
GCTGCGTGCGGGGTGTGTGCGTGGGGGGGTGAGCAGGGGGTGTGGGCGCGTCGGTCGGGCTGCAACCCCC
CCTGCACCCCCCTCCCCGAGTTGCTGAGCACGGCCCGGCTTCGGGTGCGGGGCTCCGTACGGGGCGTGGC
GCGGGGCTCGCCGTGCCGGGCGGGGGGTGGCGGCAGGTGGGGGTGCCGGGCGGGGCGGGGCCGCCTCGGG
CCGGGGAGGGCTCGGGGGAGGGGCGCGGCGGCCCCCGGAGCGCCGGCGGCTGTCGAGGCGCGGCGAGCCG
CAGCCATTGCCTTTTATGGTAATCGTGCGAGAGGGCGCAGGGACTTCCTTTGTCCCAAATCTGTGCGGAG
CCGAAATCTGGGAGGCGCCGCCGCACCCCCTCTAGCGGGCGCGGGGCGAAGCGGTGCGGCGCCGGCAGGA
AGGAAATGGGCGGGGAGGGCCTTCGTGCGTCGCCGCGCCGCCGTCCCCTTCTCCCTCTCCAGCCTCGGGG
CTGTCCGCGGGGGGACGGCTGCCTTCGGGGGGGACGGGGCAGGGCGGGGTTCGGCTTCTGGCGTGTGACC
GGCGGCTCTAGAGCCTCTGCTAACCATGTTCATGCCTTCTTCTTTTTCCTACAGCTCCTGGGCAACGTGC
TGGTTATTGTGCTGTCTCATCATTTTGGCAAAGAATTCGCGGCCGCTAGCACCATGGCTGCTGGCTGCCT
GCTGGCCTGGACGCTGACACTTTGGCAGGCGTGGCTGATCCTGATCGGGCCCTCGTCGGAGTACCCATAC
GACGTCCCAGACTACGCTGGTACCTATCCAGTTGTCAACACAAATTATGGCAAAATCCGGGGCCTAAGAA
CACCGTTACCCAATGAGATCTTGGGTCCAGTGGAGCAGTACTTAGGGGTCCCCTATGCCTCACCCCCCAC
TGGAGAGAGGCGGTTTCAGCCCCCAGAACCCCCGTCCTCCTGGACTGGCATCCGAAATACTACTCAGTTT
GCTGCTGTGTGCCCCCAGCACCTGGATGAGAGATCCTTACTGCATGACATGCTGCCCATCTGGTTTACCG
CCAATTTGGATACTTTGATGACCTATGTTCAAGATCAAAATGAAGACTGCCTTTACTTAAACATCTACGT
GCCCACGGAAGATGATATTCATGATCAGAACAGTAAGAAGCCCGTCATGGTCTATATCCATGGGGGATCT
TACATGGAGGGCACCGGCAACATGATTGACGGCAGCATTTTGGCAAGCTACGGAAACGTCATTGTGATCA
CCATTAACTACCGTCTGGGAATACTAGGGTTTTTAAGTACCGGTGACCAGGCAGCAAAAGGCAACTATGG
GCTCCTGGATCAGATTCAAGCACTGCGGTGGATTGAGGAGAATGTGGGAGCCTTTGGCGGGGACCCCAAG
AGAGTGACCATCTTTGGCTCGGGGGCTGGGGCCTCCTGTGTCAGCCTGTTGACCCTGTCCCACTACTCAG
AAGGTCTCTTCCAGAAGGCCATCATTCAGAGCGGCACCGCCCTGTCCAGCTGGGCAGTGAACTACCAGCC
GGCCAAGTACACTCGGATATTGGCAGACAAGGTCGGCTGCAACATGCTGGACACCACGGACATGGTAGAA
TGCCTGCGGAACAAGAACTACAAGGAGCTCATCCAGCAGACCATCACCCCGGCCACCTACCACATAGCCT
TCGGGCCGGTGATCGACGGCGACGTCATCCCAGACGACCCCCAGATCCTGATGGAGCAAGGCGAGTTCCT
CAACTACGACATCATGCTGGGCGTCAACCAAGGGGAAGGCCTGAAGTTCGTGGACGGCATCGTGGATAAC
GAGGACGGTGTGACGCCCAACGACTTTGACTTCTCCGTGTCCAACTTCGTGGACAACCTTTACGGCTACC
CTGAAGGGAAAGACACTTTGCGGGAGACTATCAAGTTCATGTACACAGACTGGGCCGATAAGGAAAACCC
GGAGACGCGGCGGAAAACCCTGGTGGCTCTCTTTACTGACCACCAGTGGGTGGCCCCCGCCGTGGCCACC
GCCGACCTGCACGCGCAGTACGGCTCCCCCACCTACTTCTATGCCTTCTATCATCACTGCCAAAGCGAAA
TGAAGCCCAGCTGGGCAGATTCGGCCCATGGTGATGAGGTCCCCTATGTCTTCGGCATCCCCATGATCGG
TCCCACCGAGCTCTTCAGTTGTAACTTTTCCAAGAACGACGTCATGCTCAGCGCCGTGGTCATGACCTAC
TGGACGAACTTCGCCAAAACTGGTGATCCAAATCAACCAGTTCCTCAGGATACCAAGTTCATTCACACAA
AACCCAACCGCTTTGAAGAAGTGGCCTGGTCCAAGTATAATCCCAAAGACCAGCTCTATCTGCATATTGG
CTTGAAACCCAGAGTGAGAGATCACTACCGGGCAACGAAAGTGGCTTTCTGGTTGGAACTCGTTCCTCAT
TTGCACAACTTGAACGAGATATTCCAGTATGTTTCAACAACCACAAAGGTTCCTCCACCAGACATGACAT
CATTTCCCTATGGCACCCGGCGATCTCCCGCCAAGATATGGCCAACCACCAAACGCCCAGCAATCACTCC
TGCCAACAATCCCAAACACTCTAAGGACCCTCACAAAACAGGGCCTGAGGACACAACTGTCCTCATTGAA
ACCAAACGAGATTATTCCACCGAATTAAGTGTCACCATTGCCGTCGGGGCGTCGCTCCTCTTCCTCAACA
TCTTAGCTTTTGCGGCGCTGTACTACAAAAAGGACAAGAGGCGCCATGAGACTCACAGGCGCCCCAGTCC
CCAGAGAAACACCACAAATGATATCGCTCACATCCAGAACGAAGAGATCATGTCTCTGCAGATGAAGCAG
CTGGAACACGATCACGAGTGTGAGTCGCTGCAGGCACACGACACACTGAGGCTCACCTGCCCGCCAGACT
ACACCCTCACGCTGCGCCGGTCGCCAGATGACATCCCACTTATGACGCCAAACACCATCACCATGATTCC
AAACACACTGACGGGGATGCAGCCTTTGCACACTTTTAACACCTTCAGTGGAGGACAAAACAGTACAAAT
TTACCCCACGGACATTCCACCACTAGAGTATAGCTCGAGGTACCCCCGGGGAGCTCAATTCACTCCTCAG
GTGCAGGCTGCCTATCAGAAGGTGGTGGCTGGTGTGGCCAATGCCCTGGCTCACAAATACCACTGAGATC
TTTTTCCCTCTGCCAAAAATTATGGGGACATCATGAAGCCCCTTGAGCATCTGACTTCTGGCTAATAAAG
GAAATTTATTTTCATTGCAATAGTGTGTTGGAATTTTTTGTGTCTCTCACTCGGAAGGACATATGGGAGG
GCAAATCATTTAAAACATCAGAATGAGTATTTGGTTTAGAGTTTGGCAACATATGCCCATATGCTGGCTG
CCATGAACAAAGGTTGGCTATAAAGAGGTCATCAGTATATGAAACAGCCCCCTGCTGTCCATTCCTTATT
CCATAGAAAAGCCTTGACTTGAGGTTAGATTTTTTTTATATTTTGTTTTGTGTTATTTTTTTCTTTAACA
TCCCTAAAATTTTCCTTACATGTTTTACTAGCCAGATTTTTCCTCCTCTCCTGACTACTCCCAGTCATAG
CTGTCCCTCTTCTCTTATGGAGATCCCTCGACCTGCAGCCCAAGCTTGGCGTAATCATGGTCATAGCTGT
TTCCTGTGTGAAATTGTTATCCGCTCACAATTCCACACAACATACGAGCCGGAAGCATAAAGTGTAAAGC
CTGGGGTGCCTAATGAGTGAGCTAACTCACATTAATTGCGTTGCGCTCACTGCCCGCTTTCCAGTCGGGA
AACCTGTCGTGCCAGCGGATCCGCATCTCAATTAGTCAGCAACCATAGTCCCGCCCCTAACTCCGCCCAT
CCCGCCCCTAACTCCGCCCAGTTCCGCCCATTCTCCGCCCCATGGCTGACTAATTTTTTTTATTTATGCA
GAGGCCGAGGCCGCCTCGGCCTCTGAGCTATTCCAGAAGTAGTGAGGAGGCTTTTTTGGAGGCCTAGGCT
TTTGCAAAAAGCTAACTTGTTTATTGCAGCTTATAATGGTTACAAATAAAGCAATAGCATCACAAATTTC
ACAAATAAAGCATTTTTTTCACTGCATTCTAGTTGTGGTTTGTCCAAACTCATCAATGTATCTTATCATG
TCTGGATCCGCTGCATTAATGAATCGGCCAACGCGCGGGGAGAGGCGGTTTGCGTATTGGGCGCTCTTCC
GCTTCCTCGCTCACTGACTCGCTGCGCTCGGTCGTTCGGCTGCGGCGAGCGGTATCAGCTCACTCAAAGG
CGGTAATACGGTTATCCACAGAATCAGGGGATAACGCAGGAAAGAACATGTGAGCAAAAGGCCAGCAAAA
GGCCAGGAACCGTAAAAAGGCCGCGTTGCTGGCGTTTTTCCATAGGCTCCGCCCCCCTGACGAGCATCAC
AAAAATCGACGCTCAAGTCAGAGGTGGCGAAACCCGACAGGACTATAAAGATACCAGGCGTTTCCCCCTG
GAAGCTCCCTCGTGCGCTCTCCTGTTCCGACCCTGCCGCTTACCGGATACCTGTCCGCCTTTCTCCCTTC
GGGAAGCGTGGCGCTTTCTCATAGCTCACGCTGTAGGTATCTCAGTTCGGTGTAGGTCGTTCGCTCCAAG
CTGGGCTGTGTGCACGAACCCCCCGTTCAGCCCGACCGCTGCGCCTTATCCGGTAACTATCGTCTTGAGT
CCAACCCGGTAAGACACGACTTATCGCCACTGGCAGCAGCCACTGGTAACAGGATTAGCAGAGCGAGGTA
TGTAGGCGGTGCTACAGAGTTCTTGAAGTGGTGGCCTAACTACGGCTACACTAGAAGAACAGTATTTGGT
ATCTGCGCTCTGCTGAAGCCAGTTACCTTCGGAAAAAGAGTTGGTAGCTCTTGATCCGGCAAACAAACCA
CCGCTGGTAGCGGTGGTTTTTTTGTTTGCAAGCAGCAGATTACGCGCAGAAAAAAAGGATCTCAAGAAGA
TCCTTTGATCTTTTCTACGGGGTCTGACGCTCAGTGGAACGAAAACTCACGTTAAGGGATTTTGGTCATG
AGATTATCAAAAAGGATCTTCACCTAGATCCTTTTAAATTAAAAATGAAGTTTTAAATCAATCTAAAGTA
TATATGAGTAAACTTGGTCTGACAGTTACCAATGCTTAATCAGTGAGGCACCTATCTCAGCGATCTGTCT
ATTTCGTTCATCCATAGTTGCCTGACTCCCCGTCGTGTAGATAACTACGATACGGGAGGGCTTACCATCT
GGCCCCAGTGCTGCAATGATACCGCGAGACCCACGCTCACCGGCTCCAGATTTATCAGCAATAAACCAGC
CAGCCGGAAGGGCCGAGCGCAGAAGTGGTCCTGCAACTTTATCCGCCTCCATCCAGTCTATTAATTGTTG
CCGGGAAGCTAGAGTAAGTAGTTCGCCAGTTAATAGTTTGCGCAACGTTGTTGCCATTGCTACAGGCATC
GTGGTGTCACGCTCGTCGTTTGGTATGGCTTCATTCAGCTCCGGTTCCCAACGATCAAGGCGAGTTACAT
GATCCCCCATGTTGTGCAAAAAAGCGGTTAGCTCCTTCGGTCCTCCGATCGTTGTCAGAAGTAAGTTGGC
CGCAGTGTTATCACTCATGGTTATGGCAGCACTGCATAATTCTCTTACTGTCATGCCATCCGTAAGATGC
TTTTCTGTGACTGGTGAGTACTCAACCAAGTCATTCTGAGAATAGTGTATGCGGCGACCGAGTTGCTCTT
GCCCGGCGTCAATACGGGATAATACCGCGCCACATAGCAGAACTTTAAAAGTGCTCATCATTGGAAAACG
TTCTTCGGGGCGAAAACTCTCAAGGATCTTACCGCTGTTGAGATCCAGTTCGATGTAACCCACTCGTGCA
CCCAACTGATCTTCAGCATCTTTTACTTTCACCAGCGTTTCTGGGTGAGCAAAAACAGGAAGGCAAAATG
CCGCAAAAAAGGGAATAAGGGCGACACGGAAATGTTGAATACTCATACTCTTCCTTTTTCAATATTATTG
AAGCATTTATCAGGGTTATTGTCTCATGAGCGGATACATATTTGAATGTATTTAGAAAAATAAACAAATA
GGGGTTCCGCGCACATTTCCCCGAAAAGTGCCACCTGGGTCGACATTGATTATTG
Features (pLannotate 1.2.2; 18 found; start..end, strand, type, name):
    368..645     +  promoter       chicken β-actin promoter: No description available
    647..1664    +  intron         chimeric intron: chimera between introns from chicken β-actin and rabbit β-globin
   1662..1718    +  CDS            HBB (fragment): HBB_LEPEU - Experimental evidence at protein level: Swiss-Prot protein existence level 1. Involved in oxygen transport from the lung to the various peripheral tissues. From Lepus europaeus (European hare).
   1830..4160    +  CDS            NLGN4X: NLGNX_HUMAN - Also known as KIAA1260, NLGN4. Experimental evidence at protein level: Swiss-Prot protein existence level 1. Putative neuronal cell surface protein involved in cell-cell- interactions. From Homo sapiens (Human).
   4180..4263    +  CDS            HBB (fragment): HBB_PONPY - Experimental evidence at transcript level: Swiss-Prot protein existence level 2. Involved in oxygen transport from the lung to the various peripheral tissues. From Pongo pygmaeus (Bornean orangutan).
   4334..4389    +  polyA_signal   β-globin poly(A) signal: rabbit β-globin polyadenylation signal (Gil and Proudfoot, 1987)
   4774..4790    -  protein_bind   lac operator: The lac repressor binds to the lac operator to inhibit transcription in E. coli. This inhibition can be relieved by adding lactose or isopropyl-β-D-thiogalactopyranoside (IPTG). lac repressor encoded by lacI
   4798..4828    -  promoter       lac promoter: promoter for the E. coli lac operon
   4843..4864    -  protein_bind   CAP binding site: CAP binding activates transcription in the presence of cAMP. E. coli catabolite activator protein
   4877..4916    -  CDS            lacI (fragment): lac repressor; lacI; The lac repressor binds to the lac operator to inhibit transcription in E. coli. This inhibition can be relieved by adding lactose or isopropyl-β-D-thiogalactopyranoside (IPTG).
   4923..4945    +  promoter       SV40 promoter (fragment): SV40 enhancer and early promoter
   4969..5104    +  rep_origin     SV40 ori: SV40 origin of replication
   5124..5258    +  polyA_signal   SV40 poly(A) signal: SV40 polyadenylation signal
   5260..5314    -  CDS            lacI (fragment): lac repressor; lacI; The lac repressor binds to the lac operator to inhibit transcription in E. coli. This inhibition can be relieved by adding lactose or isopropyl-β-D-thiogalactopyranoside (IPTG).
   5497..6085    -  rep_origin     ori: high-copy-number ColE1/pMB1/pBR322/pUC origin of replication
   6256..7116    -  CDS            AmpR: β-lactamase; bla; confers resistance to ampicillin, carbenicillin, and related antibiotics
   7117..7221    -  promoter       AmpR promoter: bla
   7252..366     +  enhancer       CMV enhancer (across the origin): human cytomegalovirus immediate early enhancer
