[The description below was written by a language model from this plasmid's Addgene catalogue record and pLannotate feature annotations shown in this document.]
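Description:
pCAG-HA-NLGN4 WT is a 7,265 bp mammalian expression plasmid built on the pCAGGS backbone that drives expression of HA-tagged wild-type human Neuroligin 4 (NLGN4X), a neuronal cell-surface protein involved in cell-cell interactions. It is maintained in E. coli through a high-copy ColE1/pUC-type origin and selected with ampicillin via the β-lactamase gene and its own promoter. The backbone also carries an SV40 origin of replication with a fragment of the SV40 early promoter and an SV40 poly(A) signal. The SV40 origin can support episomal amplification in cells expressing large T antigen. Remnants of the lac promoter, operator and lacI are also present as cloning-vector leftovers. No mammalian selection marker is annotated, so the plasmid appears suited mainly to transient transfection.

The roughly 2.4 kb NLGN4 cDNA sits under the composite CAG promoter, which consists of the CMV immediate-early enhancer (spanning the plasmid's numbering origin), the chicken β-actin promoter and a chimeric chicken β-actin/rabbit β-globin intron. This arrangement gives strong, broadly active transcription. The transcript is terminated by the rabbit β-globin polyadenylation signal. The short "HBB" fragments annotated on either side of the insert are most likely residual β-globin exon sequence belonging to the pCAGGS cassette rather than separate coding payloads. According to the depositor, the HA epitope was inserted at the mature N-terminus, just after the signal sequence, so it remains on the extracellular end of the protein once the signal peptide is cleaved. The tag itself is not separately annotated in the feature table. The associated publication concerns functional inactivation of neuroligins by disorder-associated mutations, which suggests this construct provides the wild-type reference for comparison with mutant forms.
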