Addgene plasmid #59320: pCAG-HA-NLGN4 WT
Purpose: Expression plasmid of HA-tagged wildtype human Neuroligin 4
Depositing lab: Peter Scheiffele. Depositing organization: Columbia University. Publication: Disorder-associated mutations lead to functional inactivation of neuroligins. Chih B, Afridi SK, Clark L, Scheiffele P. Hum Mol Genet. 2004 Jul 15;13(14):1471-7. Epub 2004 May 18. 10.1093/hmg/ddh158 PubMed 15150161.
Backbone
  Vector backbone: pCAGGS
  Backbone size w/o insert (bp): 4835
  Total vector size (bp): 7265
  Vector type: Mammalian Expression
Growth in bacteria
  Bacterial resistance: Ampicillin, 100 μg/mL
  Growth temperature: 37°C
  Growth strain: DH5alpha
  Copy number: High Copy
Gene/Insert
  Gene/Insert name: NLGN4 (alt names: Neuroligin 4; NLGN4X)
  Species: H. sapiens (human)
  Insert size (bp): 2430
  GenBank ID: BC034018
  Entrez Gene: NLGN4X (a.k.a. ASPGX2, AUTSX2, HLNX, HNL4X, NLGN4)
  Promoter: CAG
  Tag / fusion protein: HA (N terminal on insert)
  Cloning method: Unknown
  Sequencing primers: 5′ pCAG-F (5'-GCAACGTGCTGGTTATTGTG-3'); 3′ Bglob-pA-R (5'-TTTTGGCAGAGGGAAAAAGA-3'); pCAG_rev_seq (5'-CAGCCACCACCTTCTGATAG-3')
Terms and licenses: Academic/Nonprofit Terms; Industry Terms: Not Available to Industry
Depositor comments: See map & sequence file for insert-releasing enzymes (e.g. NheI / XhoI). HA-epitope tag was introduced at the mature N-terminus after the signal sequence
How to cite: pCAG-HA-NLGN4 WT was a gift from Peter Scheiffele (Addgene plasmid # 59320 ; http://n2t.net/addgene:59320 ; RRID:Addgene_59320)
