>Addgene plasmid #59320 | pCAG-HA-NLGN4 WT | addgene partial sequence | sequence record 115381 | pCAG-F 5'-GCAACGTGCTGGTTATTGTG-3'
TGCTGGCTGCCTGCTGGCCTGGACGCTGACACTTTGGCAGGCGTGGCTGATCCTGATCGGGCCCTCGTCG
GAGTACCCATACGACGTCCCAGACTACGCTGGTACCTATCCAGTTGTCAACACAAATTATGGCAAAATCC
GGGGCCTAAGAACACCGTTACCCAATGAGATCTTGGGTCCAGTGGAGCAGTACTTAGGGGTCCCCTATGC
CTCACCCCCCACTGGAGAGAGGCGGTTTCAGCCCCCAGAACCCCCGTCCTCCTGGACTGGCATCCGAAAT
ACTACTCAGTTTGCTGCTGTGTGCCCCCAGCACCTGGATGAGAGATCCTTACTGCATGACATGCTGCCCA
TCTGGTTTACCGCCAATTTGGATACTTTGATGACCTATGTTCAAGATCAAAATGAAGACTGCCTTTACTT
AAACATCTACGTGCCCACGGAAGATGATATTCATGATCANAACAGTAAGAAGCCCGTCATGGTCTATATC
CATGGGGGATCTTACATGGAGGGCACCGGCAACATGATTGACGGCAGCATTTTGGCAAGCTACGGAAACG
TCATTGTGATCACCATTAACTACCGTCTGGGAATACTAGGGTTTTTAAGTACCGGTGACCAGGCAGCAAA
AGGCAACTATGGGCTCCTGGATCAGATTCAAGCACTGCGGTGGATTGAGGAGAATGTGGGAGCCTTTGGC
GGG
