>Addgene plasmid #59320 | pCAG-HA-NLGN4 WT | addgene partial sequence | sequence record 115502 | Bglob-pA-R 5'-ttttggcagagggaaaaaga-3'
AGCCACCACCTTCTGATAGGCAGCCTGCACCTGAGGAGTGAATTGAGCTCCCCGGGGGTACCTCGAGCTA
TACTCTAGTGGTGGAATGTCCGTGGGGTAAATTTGTACTGTTTTGTCCTCCACTGAAGGTGTTAAAAGTG
TGCAAAGGCTGCATCCCCGTCAGTGTGTTTGGAATCATGGTGATGGTGTTTGGCGTCATAAGTGGGATGT
CATCTGGCGACCGGCGCAGCGTGAGGGTGTAGTCTGGCGGGCAGGTGAGCCTCAGTGTGTCGTGTGCCTG
CAGCGACTCACACTCGTGATCGTGTTCCAGCTGCTTCATCTGCAGAGACATGATCTCTTCGTTCTGGATG
TGAGCGATATCATTTGTGGTGTTTCTCTGGGGACTGGGGCGCCTGTGAGTCTCATGGCGCCTCTTGTCCT
TTTTGTAGTACAGCGCCGCAAAAGCTAAGATGTTGAGGAAGAGGAGCGACGCCCCGACGGCAATGGTGAC
ACTTAATTCGGTGGAATAATCTCGTTTGGTTTCAATGAGGACAGTTGTGTCCTCAGGCCCTGTTTTGTGA
GGGTCCTTAGAGTGTTTGGGATTGTTGGCAGGAGTGATTGCTGGGCGTTTGGTGGTTGGCCATATCTTGG
CGGGAGATCGCCGGGTGCCATAGGGAAATGATGTCATGTCTGGTGGAGGAACCTTTGTGGTTGTTGAAAC
ATACTGGAATATCTCGTTCAAGTTGTGCAAATGAGGAACGAGTTCCAACCAGAAAGCCACTTTCGTTGCC
CGGTAGTGATCTCTCACTCTGGGTTTCAAGCCAAT
